Addgene plasmid #62396: MXS_MCS2
Purpose: MXS_chaining vector with MCS2
Depositing lab: Pierre Neveu. Depositing organization: European Molecular Biology Laboratory (EMBL), Heidelberg. Publication: MXS-Chaining: A Highly Efficient Cloning Platform for Imaging and Flow Cytometry Approaches in Mammalian Systems. Sladitschek HL, Neveu PA. PLoS One. 2015 Apr 24;10(4):e0124958. doi: 10.1371/journal.pone.0124958. eCollection 2015. PONE-D-15-01385 PubMed 25909630.
Backbone
  Vector backbone: MXS_chaining vector
  Backbone manufacturer: Neveu lab, Addgene plasmid #62394
  Backbone size w/o insert (bp): 1945
  Vector type: Synthetic Biology
Growth in bacteria
  Bacterial resistance: Ampicillin, 100 μg/mL
  Growth temperature: 37°C
  Growth strain: Mach1
  Copy number: High Copy
Gene/Insert
  Gene/Insert name: EcoRV-MluI-XhoI-EcoRI-BglII-KpnI-SalI MCS
  Species: Synthetic
  Insert size (bp): 40
  Cloning method: Unknown
  Sequencing primers: 5′ TTACCGCCTTTGAGTGAG; 3′ TTGTCTCATGAGCGGATAC
Terms and licenses: Academic/Nonprofit Terms; Industry Terms: Not Available to Industry
How to cite: MXS_MCS2 was a gift from Pierre Neveu (Addgene plasmid # 62396 ; http://n2t.net/addgene:62396 ; RRID:Addgene_62396)
