[The description below was written by a language model from this plasmid's Addgene catalogue record and pLannotate feature annotations shown in this document.]
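Description:
MXS_MCS2 is a minimal synthetic-biology cloning vector from the MXS-chaining platform, a modular assembly system developed for building constructs used in imaging and flow cytometry work in mammalian systems. It is built on the parental MXS_chaining vector backbone (about 1.9 kb) and carries no expression payload of its own. The insert is a synthetic polylinker of roughly 40 bp, designated MCS2, that provides the restriction sites EcoRV, MluI, XhoI, EcoRI, BglII, KpnI and SalI in that order. The full sequence record is 1,963 nt, so almost all of the plasmid is bacterial maintenance sequence.

The annotated features reflect this simplicity. There is a β-lactamase (AmpR) coding sequence driven by its native bla promoter, which confers ampicillin resistance, and a high-copy ColE1/pUC-type origin for propagation in E. coli. No mammalian promoter, reporter, polyadenylation signal, tag or eukaryotic selection marker is annotated, and the polylinker itself was not called as a feature by the automated annotation, presumably because it is so short.

The plasmid works as an entry or scaffold vector. A part of interest can be cloned into the multiple cloning site to place it in the MXS format, where it can then be combined with other modules. The name of the system, together with the MluI, XhoI and SalI sites in the polylinker, suggests iterative joining through compatible XhoI/SalI ends, but the record does not spell out the chaining mechanism. It also does not state how the MCS was introduced into the backbone.
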