Features (pLannotate 1.2.2; 3 found; start..end, strand, type, name):
     71..175     +  promoter       AmpR promoter: bla
    176..1036    +  CDS            AmpR: β-lactamase; bla; confers resistance to ampicillin, carbenicillin, and related antibiotics
   1207..1795    +  rep_origin     ori: high-copy-number ColE1/pMB1/pBR322/pUC origin of replication
>Addgene plasmid #62396 | MXS_MCS2 | depositor full sequence | sequence record 102457 | Full Sequence
CATGATATCAAACGCGTAACTCGAGGAATTCAAAGATCTTCGGTACCGTCGACCAATTCGGGGAAATGTG
CGCGGAACCCCTATTTGTTTATTTTTCTAAATACATTCAAATATGTATCCGCTCATGAGACAATAACCCT
GATAAATGCTTCAATAATATTGAAAAAGGAAGAGTATGAGTATTCAACATTTCCGTGTCGCCCTTATTCC
CTTTTTTGCGGCATTTTGCCTTCCTGTTTTTGCTCACCCAGAAACGCTGGTGAAAGTAAAAGATGCTGAA
GATCAGTTGGGTGCACGAGTGGGTTACATCGAACTGGATCTCAACAGCGGTAAGATCCTTGAGAGTTTTC
GCCCCGAAGAACGTTTTCCAATGATGAGCACTTTTAAAGTTCTGCTATGTGGCGCGGTATTATCCCGTAT
TGACGCCGGGCAAGAGCAACTCGGTCGCCGCATACACTATTCTCAGAATGACTTGGTTGAGTACTCACCA
GTCACAGAAAAGCATCTTACGGATGGCATGACAGTAAGAGAATTATGCAGTGCTGCCATAACCATGAGTG
ATAACACTGCGGCCAACTTACTTCTGACAACGATCGGAGGACCGAAGGAGCTAACCGCTTTTTTGCACAA
CATGGGGGATCATGTAACTCGCCTTGATCGTTGGGAACCGGAGCTGAATGAAGCCATACCAAACGACGAG
CGTGACACCACGATGCCTGTAGCAATGGCAACAACGTTGCGCAAACTATTAACTGGCGAACTACTTACTC
TAGCTTCCCGGCAACAATTAATAGACTGGATGGAGGCGGATAAAGTTGCAGGACCACTTCTGCGCTCGGC
CCTTCCGGCTGGCTGGTTTATTGCTGATAAATCTGGAGCCGGTGAGCGTGGGTCTCGCGGTATCATTGCA
GCACTGGGGCCAGATGGTAAGCCCTCCCGTATCGTAGTTATCTACACGACGGGGAGTCAGGCAACTATGG
ATGAACGAAATAGACAGATCGCTGAGATAGGTGCCTCACTGATTAAGCATTGGTAACTGTCAGACCAAGT
TTACTCATATATACTTTAGATTGATTTAAAACTTCATTTTTAATTTAAAAGGATCTAGGTGAAGATCCTT
TTTGATAATCTCATGACCAAAATCCCTTAACGTGAGTTTTCGTTCCACTGAGCGTCAGACCCCGTAGAAA
AGATCAAAGGATCTTCTTGAGATCCTTTTTTTCTGCGCGTAATCTGCTGCTTGCAAACAAAAAAACCACC
GCTACCAGCGGTGGTTTGTTTGCCGGATCAAGAGCTACCAACTCTTTTTCCGAAGGTAACTGGCTTCAGC
AGAGCGCAGATACCAAATACTGTTCTTCTAGTGTAGCCGTAGTTAGGCCACCACTTCAAGAACTCTGTAG
CACCGCCTACATACCTCGCTCTGCTAATCCTGTTACCAGTGGCTGCTGCCAGTGGCGATAAGTCGTGTCT
TACCGGGTTGGACTCAAGACGATAGTTACCGGATAAGGCGCAGCGGTCGGGCTGAACGGGGGGTTCGTGC
ACACAGCCCAGCTTGGAGCGAACGACCTACACCGAACTGAGATACCTACAGCGTGAGCTATGAGAAAGCG
CCACGCTTCCCGAAGGGAGAAAGGCGGACAGGTATCCGGTAAGCGGCAGGGTCGGAACAGGAGAGCGCAC
GAGGGAGCTTCCAGGGGGAAACGCCTGGTATCTTTATAGTCCTGTCGGGTTTCGCCACCTCTGACTTGAG
CGTCGATTTTTGTGATGCTCGTCAGGGGGGCGGAGCCTATGGAAAAACGCCAGCAACGCGGCCTTTTTAC
GGTTCCTGGCCTTTTGCTGGCCTTTTGCTCACATGTTCTTTCCTGCGTTATCCCCTGATTCTGTGGATAA
CCGTATTACCGCCTTTGAGTGAGCTGATACCGCTCGCCGCAGCCGAACGACCGAGCGCAGCGAGTCAGTG
AGC
