>Addgene plasmid #62396 | MXS_MCS2 | addgene partial sequence | sequence record 104623 | pBR322ori-F 5'-GGGAAACGCCTGGTATCTTT-3'
GTGATGCTCGTCAGGGGGGCGGAGCCTATGGAAAAACGCCAGCAACGCGGCCTTTTTACGGTTCCTGGCC
TTTTGCTGGCCTTTTGCTCACATGTTCTTTCCTGCGTTATCCCCTGATTCTGTGGATAACCGTATTACCG
CCTTTGAGTGAGCTGATACCGCTCGCCGCAGCCGAACGACCGAGCGCAGCGAGTCAGTGAGCCATGATAT
CAAACGCGTAACTCGAGGAATTCAAAGATCTTCGGTACCGTCGACCAATTCGGGGAAATGTGCGCGGAAC
CCCTATTTGTTTATTTTTCTAAATACATTCAAATATGTATCCGCTCATGAGACAATAACCCTGATAAATG
CTTCAATAATATTGAAAAAGGAAGAGTATGAGTATTCAACATTTCCGTGTCGCCCTTATTCCCTTTTTTG
CGGCATTTTGCCTTCCTGTTTTTGCTCACCCAGAAACGCTGGTGAAAGTAAAAGATGCTGAAGATCAGTT
GGGTGCACGAGTGGGTTACATCGAACTGGATCTCAACAGCGGTAAGATCCTTGAGAGTTTTCGCCCCGAA
GAACGTTTTCCAATGATGAGCACTTTTAAAGTTCTGCTATGTGGCGCGGTATTATCCCGTATTGACGCCG
GGCAAGAGCAACTCGGTCGCCGCATACACTATTCTCAGAATGACTTGGTTGAGTACTCACCAGTCACAGA
AAAGCATCTTACGGATGGCATGACAGTAAGAGAATTATGCAGTGCTGCCATAACCATGAGTGATAACACT
GC
