>Addgene plasmid #62396 | MXS_MCS2 | addgene partial sequence | sequence record 104624 | AmpSeq-F 5'-ctcatgagcggatacatatttgaa-3'
GCGCACATTTCCCCGAATTGGTCGACGGTACCGAAGATCTTTGAATTCCTCGAGTTACGCGTTTGATATC
ATGGCTCACTGACTCGCTGCGCTCGGTCGTTCGGCTGCGGCGAGCGGTATCAGCTCACTCAAAGGCGGTA
ATACGGTTATCCACAGAATCAGGGGATAACGCAGGAAAGAACATGTGAGCAAAAGGCCAGCAAAAGGCCA
GGAACCGTAAAAAGGCCGCGTTGCTGGCGTTTTTCCATAGGCTCCGCCCCCCTGACGAGCATCACAAAAA
TCGACGCTCAAGTCAGAGGTGGCGAAACCCGACAGGACTATAAAGATACCAGGCGTTTCCCCCTGGAAGC
TCCCTCGTGCGCTCTCCTGTTCCGACCCTGCCGCTTACCGGATACCTGTCCGCCTTTCTCCCTTCGGGAA
GCGTGGCGCTTTCTCATAGCTCACGCTGTAGGTATCTCAGTTCGGTGTAGGTCGTTCGCTCCAAGCTGGG
CTGTGTGCACGAACCCCCCGTTCAGCCCGACCGCTGCGCCTTATCCGGTAACTATCGTCTTGAGTCCAAC
CCGGTAAGACACGACTTATCGCCACTGGCAGCAGCCACTGGTAACAGGATTAGCAGAGCGAGGTATGTAG
GCGGTGCTACAGAGTTCTTGAAGTGGTGGCCTAACTACGGCTACACTAGAAGAACAGTATTTGGTATCTG
CGCTCTGCTGAAGCCAGTTACCTTC
